Addgene plasmid #90689: FEN1 C10.3 gRNA
Purpose: 3rd generation lentiviral gRNA plasmid targeting human FEN1
Depositing lab: Iain Cheeseman. Depositing organization: Whitehead Institute for Biomedical Research. Publication: Large-Scale Analysis of CRISPR/Cas9 Cell-Cycle Knockouts Reveals the Diversity of p53-Dependent Responses to Cell-Cycle Defects. McKinley KL, Cheeseman IM. Dev Cell. 2017 Feb 27;40(4):405-420.e2. doi: 10.1016/j.devcel.2017.01.012. Epub 2017 Feb 16. PubMed 28216383.
Backbone
  Vector backbone: pLenti-sgRNA
  Backbone manufacturer: Eric Lander & David Sabatini labs (Addgene plasmid #71409)
  Backbone size w/o insert (bp): 9151
  Vector type: Lentiviral, CRISPR
  Selectable markers: Puromycin
Growth in bacteria
  Bacterial resistance: Ampicillin, 100 μg/mL
  Growth temperature: 37°C
  Growth strain: NEB Stable
  Copy number: Unknown
Gene/Insert
  Gene/Insert name: FEN1 (Guide Designation C10.3) (alt name: pKMKO series)
  gRNA/shRNA sequence: CACCgAAGCCGCCACAGCTCAAGTC
  Species: H. sapiens (human)
  Promoter: U6
  Cloning method: Restriction Enzyme; 5′ cloning site BsmBI (destroyed during cloning); 3′ cloning site BsmBI (destroyed during cloning)
  Sequencing primers: 5′ hU6-F (5'-GAGGGCCTATTTCCCATGATT-3'); 3′ EF1a-R (5'-CACGGCGACTACTGCACTTA-3')
Terms and licenses: Academic/Nonprofit Terms; Industry Terms: Not Available to Industry
Depositor comments: Please note that gRNA target sequence listed is not strictly the 20nt spacer sequence, but also contains the 5' BsmBI overhang. For more information about knockout human cell lines generated using this plasmid, please see http://cellcycleknockouts.wi.mit.edu/ .
How to cite: FEN1 C10.3 gRNA was a gift from Iain Cheeseman (Addgene plasmid # 90689 ; http://n2t.net/addgene:90689 ; RRID:Addgene_90689)
