[The description below was written by a language model from this plasmid's Addgene catalogue record and pLannotate feature annotations shown in this document.]
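Description:
FEN1 C10.3 gRNA is a third-generation lentiviral CRISPR guide plasmid built on the pLenti-sgRNA backbone and designed to target human FEN1. It expresses a single guide RNA only; no Cas9 coding sequence appears in the feature table, so the nuclease must be supplied separately in the target cells. In bacteria the plasmid is maintained through a high-copy ColE1/pUC-type origin and selected with ampicillin via the β-lactamase gene. The backbone also carries an f1 origin, an SV40 origin and remnants of lac and phage promoter elements. The catalogue lists the backbone as 9,151 bp without insert, whereas the sequenced record is 7,302 nt. This would be consistent with a stuffer being lost during BsmBI cloning, but the record does not explain the difference.

The viral portion runs from an RSV promoter-driven truncated HIV-1 5′ LTR to a self-inactivating ΔU3 3′ LTR. It contains the Ψ packaging signal with a gag fragment, the Rev response element for Rev-dependent export of the genomic RNA, and a cPPT/CTS. Within this unit, a human U6 RNA polymerase III promoter drives the FEN1-directed spacer, which was inserted between two BsmBI sites that were destroyed in cloning. The spacer is fused to the Streptococcus pyogenes guide RNA scaffold, annotated here as a tracrRNA fragment. Downstream, an EF-1α core promoter expresses puromycin N-acetyltransferase for selecting transduced mammalian cells, followed by a WPRE that enhances transcript expression.

The construct belongs to a guide series made for a large-scale analysis of Cas9-mediated knockouts of cell-cycle genes in human cells, and it is used to generate FEN1 knockout cells.
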