Features (pLannotate 1.2.2; 27 found; start..end, strand, type, name):
     94..115     +  protein_bind   CAP binding site: CAP binding activates transcription in the presence of cAMP. E. coli catabolite activator protein
    130..160     +  promoter       lac promoter: promoter for the E. coli lac operon
    168..184     +  protein_bind   lac operator: The lac repressor binds to the lac operator to inhibit transcription in E. coli. This inhibition can be relieved by adding lactose or isopropyl-β-D-thiogalactopyranoside (IPTG). lac repressor encoded by lacI
    229..247     +  promoter       T3 promoter: promoter for bacteriophage T3 RNA polymerase
    275..501     +  promoter       RSV promoter: Rous sarcoma virus enhancer/promoter
    502..682     +  LTR            5' LTR (truncated): truncated 5' long terminal repeat (LTR) from HIV-1
    729..854     +  misc_feature   HIV-1 Ψ: packaging signal of human immunodeficiency virus type 1
    838..1201    +  CDS            HIV-1 gag (fragment): gag protein from human immunodeficiency virus 1; gag
   1347..1580    +  misc_feature   RRE: The Rev response element (RRE) of HIV-1 allows for Rev-dependent mRNA export from the nucleus to the cytoplasm.
   1957..1983    +  CDS            Rev (fragment): human immunodeficiency virus 1 (HIV-1) Rev protein; rev; enhances nuclear export of unspliced and incompletely spliced viral mRNAs
   1987..2227    +  promoter       U6 promoter: RNA polymerase III promoter for human U6 snRNA
   2275..2342    +  misc_RNA       tracrRNA (fragment): trans-activating CRISPR RNA for the Streptococcus pyogenes CRISPR/Cas9 system
   2391..2508    +  misc_feature   cPPT/CTS: central polypurine tract and central termination sequence of HIV-1
   2577..2788    +  promoter       EF-1α core promoter: core promoter for human elongation factor EF-1α
   2814..3413    +  CDS            PuroR (fragment): puromycin N-acetyltransferase; pac from Streptomyces; confers resistance to puromycin
   3429..4017    +  misc_feature   WPRE: woodchuck hepatitis virus posttranscriptional regulatory element
   4068..4087    +  misc_feature   cPPT/CTS (fragment): central polypurine tract and central termination sequence of HIV-1
   4089..4322    +  LTR            3' LTR (ΔU3): self-inactivating 3' long terminal repeat (LTR) from HIV-1
   4400..4521    +  polyA_signal   SV40 poly(A) signal: SV40 polyadenylation signal
   4561..4696    +  rep_origin     SV40 ori: SV40 origin of replication
   4717..4735    -  promoter       T7 promoter: promoter for bacteriophage T7 RNA polymerase
   4743..4898    +  CDS            lacZα (fragment): LacZα fragment of β-galactosidase; lacZ fragment
   4903..5331    +  rep_origin     f1 ori (sequence partly withheld): f1 bacteriophage origin of replication; arrow indicates direction of (+) strand synthesis
   5384..5488    +  promoter       AmpR promoter: bla
   5489..6349    +  CDS            AmpR: β-lactamase; bla; confers resistance to ampicillin, carbenicillin, and related antibiotics
   6520..7108    +  rep_origin     ori: high-copy-number ColE1/pMB1/pBR322/pUC origin of replication
   7291..81      +  CDS            lacI (fragment) (across the origin): lac repressor; lacI; The lac repressor binds to the lac operator to inhibit transcription in E. coli. This inhibition can be relieved by adding lactose or isopropyl-β-D-thiogalactopyranoside (IPTG).
>Addgene plasmid #90689 | FEN1 C10.3 gRNA | addgene full sequence | sequence record 183225 | Addgene NGS Result
CAAACCGCCTCTCCCCGCGCGTTGGCCGATTCATTAATGCAGCTGGCACGACAGGTTTCCCGACTGGAAA
GCGGGCAGTGAGCGCAACGCAATTAATGTGAGTTAGCTCACTCATTAGGCACCCCAGGCTTTACACTTTA
TGCTTCCGGCTCGTATGTTGTGTGGAATTGTGAGCGGATAACAATTTCACACAGGAAACAGCTATGACCA
TGATTACGCCAAGCGCGCAATTAACCCTCACTAAAGGGAACAAAAGCTGGAGCTGCAAGCTTAATGTAGT
CTTATGCAATACTCTTGTAGTCTTGCAACATGGTAACGATGAGTTAGCAACATGCCTTACAAGGAGAGAA
AAAGCACCGTGCATGCCGATTGGTGGAAGTAAGGTGGTACGATCGTGCCTTATTAGGAAGGCAACAGACG
GGTCTGACATGGATTGGACGAACCACTGAATTGCCGCATTGCAGAGATATTGTATTTAAGTGCCTAGCTC
GATACATAAACGGGTCTCTCTGGTTAGACCAGATCTGAGCCTGGGAGCTCTCTGGCTAACTAGGGAACCC
ACTGCTTAAGCCTCAATAAAGCTTGCCTTGAGTGCTTCAAGTAGTGTGTGCCCGTCTGTTGTGTGACTCT
GGTAACTAGAGATCCCTCAGACCCTTTTAGTCAGTGTGGAAAATCTCTAGCAGTGGCGCCCGAACAGGGA
CTTGAAAGCGAAAGGGAAACCAGAGGAGCTCTCTCGACGCAGGACTCGGCTTGCTGAAGCGCGCACGGCA
AGAGGCGAGGGGCGGCGACTGGTGAGTACGCCAAAAATTTTGACTAGCGGAGGCTAGAAGGAGAGAGATG
GGTGCGAGAGCGTCAGTATTAAGCGGGGGAGAATTAGATCGCGATGGGAAAAAATTCGGTTAAGGCCAGG
GGGAAAGAAAAAATATAAATTAAAACATATAGTATGGGCAAGCAGGGAGCTAGAACGATTCGCAGTTAAT
CCTGGCCTGTTAGAAACATCAGAAGGCTGTAGACAAATACTGGGACAGCTACAACCATCCCTTCAGACAG
GATCAGAAGAACTTAGATCATTATATAATACAGTAGCAACCCTCTATTGTGTGCATCAAAGGATAGAGAT
AAAAGACACCAAGGAAGCTTTAGACAAGATAGAGGAAGAGCAAAACAAAAGTAAGACCACCGCACAGCAA
GCGGCCGCTGATCTTCAGACCTGGAGGAGGAGATATGAGGGACAATTGGAGAAGTGAATTATATAAATAT
AAAGTAGTAAAAATTGAACCATTAGGAGTAGCACCCACCAAGGCAAAGAGAAGAGTGGTGCAGAGAGAAA
AAAGAGCAGTGGGAATAGGAGCTTTGTTCCTTGGGTTCTTGGGAGCAGCAGGAAGCACTATGGGCGCAGC
GTCAATGACGCTGACGGTACAGGCCAGACAATTATTGTCTGGTATAGTGCAGCAGCAGAACAATTTGCTG
AGGGCTATTGAGGCGCAACAGCATCTGTTGCAACTCACAGTCTGGGGCATCAAGCAGCTCCAGGCAAGAA
TCCTGGCTGTGGAAAGATACCTAAAGGATCAACAGCTCCTGGGGATTTGGGGTTGCTCTGGAAAACTCAT
TTGCACCACTGCTGTGCCTTGGAATGCTAGTTGGAGTAATAAATCTCTGGAACAGATTTGGAATCACACG
ACCTGGATGGAGTGGGACAGAGAAATTAACAATTACACAAGCTTAATACACTCCTTAATTGAAGAATCGC
AAAACCAGCAAGAAAAGAATGAACAAGAATTATTGGAATTAGATAAATGGGCAAGTTTGTGGAATTGGTT
TAACATAACAAATTGGCTGTGGTATATAAAATTATTCATAATGATAGTAGGAGGCTTGGTAGGTTTAAGA
ATAGTTTTTGCTGTACTTTCTATAGTGAATAGAGTTAGGCAGGGATATTCACCATTATCGTTTCAGACCC
ACCTCCCAACCCCGAGGGGACCCAGAGAGGGCCTATTTCCCATGATTCCTTCATATTTGCATATACGATA
CAAGGCTGTTAGAGAGATAATTAGAATTAATTTGACTGTAAACACAAAGATATTAGTACAAAATACGTGA
CGTAGAAAGTAATAATTTCTTGGGTAGTTTGCAGTTTTAAAATTATGTTTTAAAATGGACTATCATATGC
TTACCGTAACTTGAAAGTATTTCGATTTCTTGGCTTTATATATCTTGTGGAAAGGACGAAACACCGAAGC
CGCCACAGCTCAAGTCGTTTAAGAGCTATGCTGGAAACAGCATAGCAAGTTTAAATAAGGCTAGTCCGTT
ATCAACTTGAAAAAGTGGCACCGAGTCGGTGCTTTTTTTGAATTCTAGATCTTGAGACAAATGGCAGTAT
TCATCCACAATTTTAAAAGAAAAGGGGGGATTGGGGGGTACAGTGCAGGGGAAAGAATAGTAGACATAAT
AGCAACAGACATACAAACTAAAGAATTACAAAAACAAATTACAAAAATTCAAAATTTTCGGGTTTATTAC
AGGGACAGCAGAGATCCACTTTGGCGCCGGCTCGAGTGGCTCCGGTGCCCGTCAGTGGGCAGAGCGCACA
TCGCCCACAGTCCCCGAGAAGTTGGGGGGAGGGGTCGGCAATTGAACCGGTGCCTAGAGAAGGTGGCGCG
GGGTAAACTGGGAAAGTGATGTCGTGTACTGGCTCCGCCTTTTTCCCGAGGGTGGGGGAGAACCGTATAT
AAGTGCAGTAGTCGCCGTGAACGTTCTTTTTCGCAACGGGTTTGCCGCCAGAACACAGGTGTCGTGACGC
GGGATCCGCCACCATGACCGAGTACAAGCCCACGGTGCGCCTCGCCACCCGCGACGACGTCCCCAGGGCC
GTACGCACCCTCGCCGCCGCGTTCGCCGACTACCCCGCCACGCGCCACACCGTCGATCCGGACCGCCACA
TCGAGCGGGTCACCGAGCTGCAAGAACTCTTCCTCACGCGCGTCGGGCTCGACATCGGCAAGGTGTGGGT
CGCGGACGACGGCGCCGCGGTGGCGGTCTGGACCACGCCGGAGAGCGTCGAAGCGGGGGCGGTGTTCGCC
GAGATCGGCCCGCGCATGGCCGAGTTGAGCGGTTCCCGGCTGGCCGCGCAGCAACAGATGGAAGGCCTCC
TGGCGCCGCACCGGCCCAAGGAGCCCGCGTGGTTCCTGGCCACCGTCGGAGTCTCGCCCGACCACCAGGG
CAAGGGTCTGGGCAGCGCCGTCGTGCTCCCCGGAGTGGAGGCGGCCGAGCGCGCCGGGGTGCCCGCCTTC
CTGGAGACCTCCGCGCCCCGCAACCTCCCCTTCTACGAGCGGCTCGGCTTCACCGTCACCGCCGACGTCG
AGGTGCCCGAAGGACCGCGCACCTGGTGCATGACCCGCAAGCCCGGTGCCTGAACGCGTTAAGTCGACAA
TCAACCTCTGGATTACAAAATTTGTGAAAGATTGACTGGTATTCTTAACTATGTTGCTCCTTTTACGCTA
TGTGGATACGCTGCTTTAATGCCTTTGTATCATGCTATTGCTTCCCGTATGGCTTTCATTTTCTCCTCCT
TGTATAAATCCTGGTTGCTGTCTCTTTATGAGGAGTTGTGGCCCGTTGTCAGGCAACGTGGCGTGGTGTG
CACTGTGTTTGCTGACGCAACCCCCACTGGTTGGGGCATTGCCACCACCTGTCAGCTCCTTTCCGGGACT
TTCGCTTTCCCCCTCCCTATTGCCACGGCGGAACTCATCGCCGCCTGCCTTGCCCGCTGCTGGACAGGGG
CTCGGCTGTTGGGCACTGACAATTCCGTGGTGTTGTCGGGGAAATCATCGTCCTTTCCTTGGCTGCTCGC
CTGTGTTGCCACCTGGATTCTGCGCGGGACGTCCTTCTGCTACGTCCCTTCGGCCCTCAATCCAGCGGAC
CTTCCTTCCCGCGGCCTGCTGCCGGCTCTGCGGCCTCTTCCGCGTCTTCGCCTTCGCCCTCAGACGAGTC
GGATCTCCCTTTGGGCCGCCTCCCCGCGTCGACTTTAAGACCAATGACTTACAAGGCAGCTGTAGATCTT
AGCCACTTTTTAAAAGAAAAGGGGGGACTGGAAGGGCTAATTCACTCCCAACGAAGACAAGATCTGCTTT
TTGCTTGTACTGGGTCTCTCTGGTTAGACCAGATCTGAGCCTGGGAGCTCTCTGGCTAACTAGGGAACCC
ACTGCTTAAGCCTCAATAAAGCTTGCCTTGAGTGCTTCAAGTAGTGTGTGCCCGTCTGTTGTGTGACTCT
GGTAACTAGAGATCCCTCAGACCCTTTTAGTCAGTGTGGAAAATCTCTAGCAGTACGTATAGTAGTTCAT
GTCATCTTATTATTCAGTATTTATAACTTGCAAAGAAATGAATATCAGAGAGTGAGAGGAACTTGTTTAT
TGCAGCTTATAATGGTTACAAATAAAGCAATAGCATCACAAATTTCACAAATAAAGCATTTTTTTCACTG
CATTCTAGTTGTGGTTTGTCCAAACTCATCAATGTATCTTATCATGTCTGGCTCTAGCTATCCCGCCCCT
AACTCCGCCCATCCCGCCCCTAACTCCGCCCAGTTCCGCCCATTCTCCGCCCCATGGCTGACTAATTTTT
TTTATTTATGCAGAGGCCGAGGCCGCCTCGGCCTCTGAGCTATTCCAGAAGTAGTGAGGAGGCTTTTTTG
GAGGCCTAGGGACGTACCCAATTCGCCCTATAGTGAGTCGTATTACGCGCGCTCACTGGCCGTCGTTTTA
CAACGTCGTGACTGGGAAAACCCTGGCGTTACCCAACTTAATCGCCTTGCAGCACATCCCCCTTTCGCCA
GCTGGCGTAATAGCGAAGAGGCCCGCACCGATCGCCCTTCCCAACAGTTGCGCAGCCTGAATGGCGAATG
GG
[124 nt withheld, positions 4903-5026]
C
[91 nt withheld, positions 5028-5118]
A
[49 nt withheld, positions 5120-5168]
CCTTTGACGTTGGAGTCCACGTTCTTT
[37 nt withheld, positions 5196-5232]
ACCCTATCTCGGTCTATTCTTTTGATTTATAAGGGATTTTGCCGATTTCGGCCTATTGGTTAAAAAATGA
GCTGATTTAACAAAAATTTAACGCGAATTTTAACAAAATATTAACGCTTACAATTTAGGTGGCACTTTTC
GGGGAAATGTGCGCGGAACCCCTATTTGTTTATTTTTCTAAATACATTCAAATATGTATCCGCTCATGAG
ACAATAACCCTGATAAATGCTTCAATAATATTGAAAAAGGAAGAGTATGAGTATTCAACATTTCCGTGTC
GCCCTTATTCCCTTTTTTGCGGCATTTTGCCTTCCTGTTTTTGCTCACCCAGAAACGCTGGTGAAAGTAA
AAGATGCTGAAGATCAGTTGGGTGCACGAGTGGGTTACATCGAACTGGATCTCAACAGCGGTAAGATCCT
TGAGAGTTTTCGCCCCGAAGAACGTTTTCCAATGATGAGCACTTTTAAAGTTCTGCTATGTGGCGCGGTA
TTATCCCGTATTGACGCCGGGCAAGAGCAACTCGGTCGCCGCATACACTATTCTCAGAATGACTTGGTTG
AGTACTCACCAGTCACAGAAAAGCATCTTACGGATGGCATGACAGTAAGAGAATTATGCAGTGCTGCCAT
AACCATGAGTGATAACACTGCGGCCAACTTACTTCTGACAACGATCGGAGGACCGAAGGAGCTAACCGCT
TTTTTGCACAACATGGGGGATCATGTAACTCGCCTTGATCGTTGGGAACCGGAGCTGAATGAAGCCATAC
CAAACGACGAGCGTGACACCACGATGCCTGTAGCAATGGCAACAACGTTGCGCAAACTATTAACTGGCGA
ACTACTTACTCTAGCTTCCCGGCAACAATTAATAGACTGGATGGAGGCGGATAAAGTTGCAGGACCACTT
CTGCGCTCGGCCCTTCCGGCTGGCTGGTTTATTGCTGATAAATCTGGAGCCGGTGAGCGTGGGTCTCGCG
GTATCATTGCAGCACTGGGGCCAGATGGTAAGCCCTCCCGTATCGTAGTTATCTACACGACGGGGAGTCA
GGCAACTATGGATGAACGAAATAGACAGATCGCTGAGATAGGTGCCTCACTGATTAAGCATTGGTAACTG
TCAGACCAAGTTTACTCATATATACTTTAGATTGATTTAAAACTTCATTTTTAATTTAAAAGGATCTAGG
TGAAGATCCTTTTTGATAATCTCATGACCAAAATCCCTTAACGTGAGTTTTCGTTCCACTGAGCGTCAGA
CCCCGTAGAAAAGATCAAAGGATCTTCTTGAGATCCTTTTTTTCTGCGCGTAATCTGCTGCTTGCAAACA
AAAAAACCACCGCTACCAGCGGTGGTTTGTTTGCCGGATCAAGAGCTACCAACTCTTTTTCCGAAGGTAA
CTGGCTTCAGCAGAGCGCAGATACCAAATACTGTTCTTCTAGTGTAGCCGTAGTTAGGCCACCACTTCAA
GAACTCTGTAGCACCGCCTACATACCTCGCTCTGCTAATCCTGTTACCAGTGGCTGCTGCCAGTGGCGAT
AAGTCGTGTCTTACCGGGTTGGACTCAAGACGATAGTTACCGGATAAGGCGCAGCGGTCGGGCTGAACGG
GGGGTTCGTGCACACAGCCCAGCTTGGAGCGAACGACCTACACCGAACTGAGATACCTACAGCGTGAGCT
ATGAGAAAGCGCCACGCTTCCCGAAGGGAGAAAGGCGGACAGGTATCCGGTAAGCGGCAGGGTCGGAACA
GGAGAGCGCACGAGGGAGCTTCCAGGGGGAAACGCCTGGTATCTTTATAGTCCTGTCGGGTTTCGCCACC
TCTGACTTGAGCGTCGATTTTTGTGATGCTCGTCAGGGGGGCGGAGCCTATGGAAAAACGCCAGCAACGC
GGCCTTTTTACGGTTCCTGGCCTTTTGCTGGCCTTTTGCTCACATGTTCTTTCCTGCGTTATCCCCTGAT
TCTGTGGATAACCGTATTACCGCCTTTGAGTGAGCTGATACCGCTCGCCGCAGCCGAACGACCGAGCGCA
GCGAGTCAGTGAGCGAGGAAGCGGAAGAGCGCCCAATACG
